Addgene plasmid #188524: pSBbi_RP_2XMTS-MicroID2-FLAG
Purpose: Encodes the biotin proximity labeling enzyme MicroID2 with a 2X mitochondrial targeting sequence (MTS) for expression and stable integration into mammalian cells
Depositing lab: James Londino. Depositing organization: Ohio State University. Publication: MicroID2: A Novel Biotin Ligase Enables Rapid Proximity Dependent Proteomics. Johnson BS, Chafin L, Farkas D, Adair J, Elhance A, Farkas L, Bednash JS, Londino JD. Mol Cell Proteomics. 2022 Jun 7:100256. doi: 10.1016/j.mcpro.2022.100256. PubMed 35688383.
Backbone
  Vector backbone: pSBbi-RP
  Backbone manufacturer: Eric Kowarz Lab
  Backbone size w/o insert (bp): 6400
  Total vector size (bp): 7174
  Vector type: Mammalian Expression ; Transposon mediated gene integration
  Selectable markers: Puromycin
Growth in bacteria
  Bacterial resistance: Ampicillin, 100 μg/mL
  Growth temperature: 37°C
  Growth strain: DH5alpha
  Copy number: High Copy
Gene/Insert
  Gene/Insert name: 2XMTS-MicroID2
  Species: Synthetic; Aquifex aeolicus
  Insert size (bp): 756
  Promoter: EF1a/RPBSA
  Tag / fusion protein: FLAG (C terminal on insert)
  Cloning method: Restriction Enzyme; 5′ cloning site SfiI/NcoI (unknown if destroyed); 3′ cloning site XbaI (unknown if destroyed)
  Sequencing primers: 5′ EF1a-F; 3′ BGH-rev
Terms and licenses: Academic/Nonprofit Terms; Industry Terms: Not Available to Industry
How to cite: pSBbi_RP_2XMTS-MicroID2-FLAG was a gift from James Londino (Addgene plasmid # 188524 ; http://n2t.net/addgene:188524 ; RRID:Addgene_188524)
