[The description below was written by a language model from this plasmid's Addgene catalogue record and pLannotate feature annotations shown in this document.]
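Description:
pSBbi_RP_2XMTS-MicroID2-FLAG is a mammalian expression plasmid of about 7.2 kb built on the pSBbi-RP backbone, a bidirectional-promoter vector designed for transposon-mediated stable integration into mammalian genomes. It is propagated in E. coli as a high-copy plasmid through a ColE1/pUC-type origin, with ampicillin selection from a bla cassette. The transposon inverted repeats that would flank the integrating cargo in this vector family are not called in either automated feature table, and the record does not name the transposase that would have to be supplied with the plasmid.

The payload is arranged as two divergent transcription units. In one direction, the human EF-1α promoter with its first intron drives two tandem copies of the human COX8 mitochondrial presequence fused to MicroID2. MicroID2 is annotated here as a fragment of BioID2, consistent with a shortened promiscuous biotin ligase derived from the Aquifex aeolicus enzyme. According to the catalogue entry it carries a C-terminal FLAG tag, although the tag is not annotated separately, and the unit ends at a bGH polyadenylation signal. In the opposite direction, the RPBSA promoter listed in the record (also not annotated) would drive dTomato followed by puromycin N-acetyltransferase, terminated by a rabbit β-globin poly(A) signal. The short gap between these two coding sequences suggests a linking element, but none is identified. Of the two sequence records, one is a partial assembly and the other is essentially full length, and they show the same architecture.

The construct is used to generate stable cell lines, identified by red-orange fluorescence and puromycin resistance, that target the ligase to mitochondria for proximity-dependent biotinylation and proteomic mapping of nearby proteins.
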