Features (pLannotate 1.2.2; 18 found; start..end, strand, type, name):
    535..1236    +  CDS            dTomato: dTomato is a basic (constitutively fluorescent) orange fluorescent protein published in 2004, derived from Discosoma sp.. It is reported to be a somewhat slowly-maturing dimer with low acid sensitivity.
   1303..1902    +  CDS            PuroR (fragment): puromycin N-acetyltransferase; pac from Streptomyces; confers resistance to puromycin
   1916..1996    +  CDS            HBB (fragment): HBB_PONPY - Experimental evidence at transcript level: Swiss-Prot protein existence level 2. Involved in oxygen transport from the lung to the various peripheral tissues. From Pongo pygmaeus (Bornean orangutan).
   2067..2122    +  polyA_signal   β-globin poly(A) signal: rabbit β-globin polyadenylation signal (Gil and Proudfoot, 1987)
   2685..3273    -  rep_origin     ori: high-copy-number ColE1/pMB1/pBR322/pUC origin of replication
   3444..4304    -  CDS            AmpR: β-lactamase; bla; confers resistance to ampicillin, carbenicillin, and related antibiotics
   4305..4409    -  promoter       AmpR promoter: bla
   4436..4486    +  misc_feature   bom (fragment): basis of mobility region from pBR322
   4487..4517    -  rep_origin     M13 ori (fragment): M13 bacteriophage origin of replication; arrow indicates direction of (+) strand synthesis
   4816..4837    -  promoter       SV40 promoter (fragment): SV40 enhancer and early promoter
   4841..5065    -  polyA_signal   bGH poly(A) signal: bovine growth hormone polyadenylation signal
   5133..5639    -  CDS            BioID2 (fragment): promiscuous R40G mutant of a biotin protein ligase from Aquifex aeolicus (Kim et al., 2016)
   5646..5663    -  misc_feature   MCS (fragment): multiple cloning site
   5679..5753    -  CDS            COX8 presequence: mitochondrial presequence of human cytochrome c oxidase subunit VIII (Rizutto et al., 1989)
   5775..5849    -  CDS            COX8 presequence: mitochondrial presequence of human cytochrome c oxidase subunit VIII (Rizutto et al., 1989)
   5884..5900    -  exon           EF-1α exon (fragment): truncated exon 2 from human EF-1α, beginning with a GT-to-CC mutation that reduces splicing efficiency
   5906..6845    -  intron         EF-1α intron A: intron upstream of the start codon of human EF-1α
   6846..6911    -  promoter       EF-1α core promoter (fragment): core promoter for human elongation factor EF-1α
>Addgene plasmid #188524 | pSBbi_RP_2XMTS-MicroID2-FLAG | addgene full sequence | sequence record 370079 | Addgene Partial NGS Result
GCCCTGCAGCCTTCAGTCGCTTGAAGGGGTAATGGCGCTTCCACTCACAAACATGGCGGACAGAGCGTGT
GAACGAGATGAACAGCCCCTCAAAAATATGGCCGCCGAGGCTGGACGGCCGTGCCCCAGCAGCACCGCCT
CCGCGCCCCACGTGATCTCTCGCCGGGCACAGCGCTGACCGCGGAGGTCCAACCGGAAGAATGTCCGGAT
TGGACATTCGGAAGAGGGCCCGCCTTCCCTGGGGAATCTCTGCGCACGCGCAGAACRCTTCGACCAATGA
AAACACAGGAAGCCGTCCGCGCAACCGCGTTGCGTCACTTCTGCCGCCCCTGTTTCAAGGTATATAGCCG
TAGACGGAACTTCGCCTTTCTCTCGGCCTTAGCGCCATTTTTTTGGGTGAGTGTTTTTTGGTTCCTGCGT
TGGGATTCCGTGTACAATCCATAGACATCTGACCTCGGCACTTAGCATCATCACAGCAAACTAACTGTAG
CCTTTCTCTCTTTCCCTGTAGAAACCTCTGCACCTGAGGCCACCATGTTGAGCAAGGGCGAGGAGGTCAT
CAAAGAGTTCATGCGCTTCAAGGTGCGCATGGAGGGCTCCATGAACGGCCATGAGTTCGAGATCGAGGGC
GAGGGCGAGGGCCGCCCCTACGAGGGCACCCAGACCGCCAAGCTGAAGGTGACCAAGGGCGGCCCCCTGC
CCTTCGCCTGGGACATCCTGTCCCCCCAGTTCATGTACGGCTCCAAGGCGTACGTGAAGCACCCCGCCGA
CATCCCCGATTACAAGAAGCTGTCCTTCCCCGAGGGCTTCAAGTGGGAGCGCGTGATGAACTTCGAGGAC
GGCGGTCTGGTGACCGTGACCCAGGACTCCTCCCTGCAGGACGGCACGCTGATCTACAAGGTGAAGATGC
GCGGCACCAACTTCCCCCCCGACGGCCCCGTAATGCAGAAGAAGACAATGGGCTGGGAGGCCTCCACCGA
GCGCCTGTACCCCCGCGACGGCGTGCTGAAGGGCGAGATCCACCAGGCCCTGAAGCTGAAGGACGGCGGC
CACTACCTGGTGGAGTTCAAGACCATCTACATGGCCAAGAAGCCCGTGCAACTGCCCGGCTACTACTACG
TGGACACCAAGCTGGACATCACCTCCCACAACGAGGACTACACCATCGTGGAACAGTACGAGCGCTCCGA
GGGCCGCCACCACCTGTTCCTGTACGGCATGGACGAGCTGTACAAGGGCAGTGGAGCTACTAACTTCAGC
CTGCTGAAGCAGGCTGGTGACGTCGAGGAGAATCCTGGCCCCATGACCGAGTACAAGCCCACGGTGCGCC
TCGCCACCCGCGACGMCGTCCCCAGGNCCGTACGCACCCTCGCCGCCGCGTTCGCCGACTACCCCGCCAC
GCGCCACACCGTCGATCCGGACCGCCACATCGAGCGGGTCACCGAGCTGCAAGAACTCTTCCTCACGCGC
GTCGGGCTCGACATCGGCAAGGTGTGGGTCGCGGACGACGGCGCCGCGGTGGCGGTCTGGACCACGCCGG
AGAGCGTCGAAGCGGGGGCGGTGTTCGCCGAGATCGGCCCGCGCATGGCCGAGTTGAGCGGTTCCCGGCT
GGCCGCGCAGCAACAGATGGAAGGCCTCCTGGCGCCGCACCGGCCCAAGGAGCCCGCGTGGTTCCTGGCC
ACCGTCGGCGTCTCGCCCGACCACCAGGGCAAGGGTCTGGGCAGCGCCGTCGTGCTCCCCGGAGTGGAGG
CGGCCGAGCGCGCCGGGGTGCCCGCCTTCCTGGAGACCTCCGCGCCCCGCAACCTCCCCTTCTACGAGCG
GCTCGGCTTCACCGTCACCGCCGACGTCGAGGTGCCCGAAGGACCGCGCACCTGGTGCATGACCCGCAAG
CCCGGTGCCTGATTCGAAGGCCTGTCGTGAATTCACTCCTCAGGTGCAGGCTGCCTATCAGAAGGTGGTG
GCTGGTGTGGCCAATGCCCTGGCTCACAAATACCACTGAGATCTTTTTCCCTCTGCCAAAAATTATGGGG
ACATCATGAAGCCCCTTGAGCATCTGACTTCTGGCTAATAAAGGAAATTTATTTTCATTGCAATAGTGTG
TTGGAATTTTTTGTGTCTCTCACTCGGAAGGACATATGGGAGGGCAAATCATTTAAAACATCAGAATGAG
TATTTGGTTTAGAGTTTGGCAACATATGCCATATGCTGGCTGCCATGAACTAGCTACTCGGGACCCCTTA
CCGAAACATCGCCGCATTCTGCAGAGGAGTCGAGTGTATGTAAACTTCTGACCCACTGGGAATGTGATGA
AAGAAATAAAAGCTGAAATGAATCATTCTCTCTACTATTATTCTGATATTTCACATTCTTAAAATAAAGT
GGTGATCCTAACTGACCTAAGACAGGGAATTTTTACTAGGATTAAATGTCAGGAATTGTGAAAAAGTGAG
TTTAAATGTATTTGGCTAAGGTGTATGTAAACTTCCGACTTCAACTGTATAGGGATCCGCTTCCTCGCTC
ACTGACTCGCTGCGCTCGGTCGTTCGGCTGCGGCGAGCGGTATCAGCTCACTCAAAGGCGGTAATACGGT
TATCCACAGAATCAGGGGATAACGCAGGAAAGAACATGTGAGCAAAAGGCCAGCAAAAGGCCAGGAACCG
TAAAAAGGCCGCGTTGCTGGCGTTTTTCCATAGGCTCCGCCCCCCTGACGAGCATCACAAAAATCGACGC
TCAAGTCAGAGGTGGCGAAACCCGACAGGACTATAAAGATACCAGGCGTTTCCCCCTGGAAGCTCCCTCG
TGCGCTCTCCTGTTCCGACCCTGCCGCTTACCGGATACCTGTCCGCCTTTCTCCCTTCGGGAAGCGTGGC
GCTTTCTCATAGCTCACGCTGTAGGTATCTCAGTTCGGTGTAGGTCGTTCGCTCCAAGCTGGGCTGTGTG
CACGAACCCCCCGTTCAGCCCGACCGCTGCGCCTTATCCGGTAACTATCGTCTTGAGTCCAACCCGGTAA
GACACGACTTATCGCCACTGGCAGCAGCCACTGGTAACAGGATTAGCAGAGCGAGGTATGTAGGCGGTGC
TACAGAGTTCTTGAAGTGGTGGCCTAACTACGGCTACACTAGAAGAACAGTATTTGGTATCTGCGCTCTG
CTGAAGCCAGTTACCTTCGGAAAAAGAGTTGGTAGCTCTTGATCCGGCAAACAAACCACCGCTGGTAGCG
GTGGTTTTTTTGTTTGCAAGCAGCAGATTACGCGCAGAAAAAAAGGATCTCAAGAAGATCCTTTGATCTT
TTCTACGGGGTCTGACGCTCAGTGGAACGAAAACTCACGTTAAGGGATTTTGGTCATGAGATTATCAAAA
AGGATCTTCACCTAGATCCTTTTAAATTAAAAATGAAGTTTTAAATCAATCTAAAGTATATATGAGTAAA
CTTGGTCTGACAGTTACCAATGCTTAATCAGTGAGGCACCTATCTCAGCGATCTGTCTATTTCGTTCATC
CATAGTTGCCTGACTCCCCGTCGTGTAGATAACTACGATACGGGAGGGCTTACCATCTGGCCCCAGTGCT
GCAATGATACCGCGAGACCCACGCTCACCGGCTCCAGATTTATCAGCAATAAACCAGCCAGCCGGAAGGG
CCGAGCGCAGAAGTGGTCCTGCAACTTTATCCGCCTCCATCCAGTCTATTAATTGTTGCCGGGAAGCTAG
AGTAAGTAGTTCGCCAGTTAATAGTTTGCGCAACGTTGTTGCCATTGCTACAGGCATCGTGGTGTCACGC
TCGTCGTTTGGTATGGCTTCATTCAGCTCCGGTTCCCAACGATCAAGGCGAGTTACATGATCCCCCATGT
TGTGCAAAAAAGCGGTTAGCTCCTTCGGTCCTCCGATCGTTGTCAGAAGTAAGTTGGCCGCAGTGTTATC
ACTCATGGTTATGGCAGCACTGCATAATTCTCTTACTGTCATGCCATCCGTAAGATGCTTTTCTGTGACT
GGTGAGTACTCAACCAAGTCATTCTGAGAATAGTGTATGCGGCGACCGAGTTGCTCTTGCCCGGCGTCAA
TACGGGATAATACCGCGCCACATAGCAGAACTTTAAAAGTGCTCATCATTGGAAAACGTTCTTCGGGGCG
AAAACTCTCAAGGATCTTACCGCTGTTGAGATCCAGTTCGATGTAACCCACTCGTGCACCCAACTGATCT
TCAGCATCTTTTACTTTCACCAGCGTTTCTGGGTGAGCAAAAACAGGAAGGCAAAATGCCGCAAAAAAGG
GAATAAGGGCGACACGGAAATGTTGAATACTCATACTCTTCCTTTTTCAATATTATTGAAGCATTTATCA
GGGTTATTGTCTCATGAGCGGATACATATTTGAATGTATTTAGAAAAATAAACAAATAGGGGTTCCGCGC
ACATTTCCCCGAAAAGTGCCACCTGATGCGGTGTGAAATACCGCACAGATGCGTAAGGAGAAAATACCGC
ATCAGGAAATTGTAAGCGTTAATATTTTGTTAAAATTGGATCCCTATACAGTTGAAGTCGGAAGTTTACA
TACACTTAAGTTGGAGTCATTAAAACTCGTTTTTCAACTACTCCACAAATTTCTTGTTAACAAACAATAG
TTTTGGCAAGTCAGTTAGGACATCTACTTTGTGCATGACACAAGTCATTTTTCCAACAATTGTTTACAGA
CAGATTATTTCACTTATAATTCACTGTATCACAATTCCAGTGGGTCAGAAGTTTACATACACTAAGTTCG
ACTCCTCTGCAGAATGCGGCGATGTTTCGGTAAGGGGTCCGCTATCTAGTAGGCCCAGCTGGTTCTTTCC
GCCTCAGAAGCCATAGAGCCCACCGCATCCCCAGCATGCCTGCTATTGTCTTCCCAATCCTCCCCCTTGC
TGTCCTGCCCCACCCCACCCCCCAGAATAGAATGACACCTACTCAGACAATGCGATGCAATTTCCTCATT
TTATTAGGAAAGGACAGTGGGAGTGGCACCTTCCAGGGTCAAGGAAGGCACGGGGGAGGGGCAAACAACA
GATGGCTGGCAACTAGAAGGCACAGTCGAGGCTGATCAGCGAGCTCTAGACTATTAGGTACCCTTGTCGT
CATCGTCTTTGTAGTCGCTAGCCTCCTTGAACTTCTTCAGGTTCTCGCTGATTCTCTTCAGCACCTTCAG
CAGCACCTCCTTTCTGTCCCAGTCCTTGCCGGTGATCTCGTACAGGGTGGTGGCTCTGTCCTTGATCTCC
TCGGGGATCTCTCTCTGGTTCACGTTGATGCCGATGCCCACGATCAGCTTGTCCTTGCTCAGCTCGCACA
GCACGCCGCTCACCTTTCTCTCCTGGAAGTACACGTCGTTGGGCCACTTCAGGCTGAAGGGGATCTCGGT
GATCTCCTCCAGGGCCTCGCTCACGCTCAGGCCCAGCACCAGGGGCAGCTGCAGCAGGTTCTCGAACTCC
TTGGGGTTCAGCAGGAAGCTGAAGTACAGGCCGCCCTCCTGGCTAAACCACCTTCTGCCCGAGCCGCCTC
TGCCCCTGGTCTGTCTGTCGGCCACCAGGGCGGTGCCGTAGCTCACGTTCCACTCCTTCAGTCTCTCCTG
GGTSCTGTCCACCTCCTTCAGCCAGATCAGGTTCTTGAAGTCGACCTGCAGAATTCGAAGCTTCCCCAAC
GAATGGATCTTGGCGCGCGGCACTGGGAGCCGCCGGGCCGAGCCTGTCAAGCCCCGCAGCAGCAGCGGCG
TCAGGACGGACATGGGATCCCCCAACGAATGGATCTTGGCGCGCGGCACTGGGAGCCGCCGGGCCGAGCC
TGTCAAGCCCCGCAGCAGCAGCGGCGTCAGGACGGACATAAGCTTGGGTCTCCCTGGCCTCAGAGGCCAG
CTTGGGGTAGTTTTCACGACACCTTAAATGGAAGAAAAAAACTTTGAACCACTGTCTGAGGCTTGAGAAT
GAACCAAGATCCAAACTCAAAAAGGGCAAATTCCAAGGAGAATTACATCAAGTGCCAAGCTGGCCTAACT
TCAGTCTCCACCCACTCAGTATGGGGAAACTCCATCGCATAAAACCCCTCCCCCCAACCTAAAGACGACG
TACTCCAAAAGCTCGAGAACTAATCGAGGTGCCTGGACGGCGCCCGGTACTCCGTGGAGTCACATGAAGC
GACGGCTGAGGACGGAAAGGCCCTTTTCCTTTGTGTGGGTGACTCACCCGCCCGCTCTCCCGAGCGCCGC
GTCCTCCATTTTGAGCTCCCTGCAGCAGGGCCGGGAAGCGGCCATCTTTCCGCTCACGCAACTGGTGCCG
ACCGGGCCAGCCTTGCCGCCCAGGGCGGGGCGATACACGGCGGCGCGAGGCCAGGCACCAGAGCAGGCCG
GCCAGCTTGAGACTACCCCCGTCCGATTCTCGGTGGCCGCGCTCGCAGGCCCCGCCTCGCCGAACATGTG
CGCTGGGACGCACGGGCCCCGTCGCCGCCCGCGGCCCCAAAAACCGAAATACCAGTGTGCAGATCYTGGC
CCGCATTTACAAGACTATCTTGCCAGAAAAAAAGCGTCGCAGCAGGTCATCAAAAATTTTAAATGGCTAG
AGACTTATCGAAAGCAGCGAGACAGGCGCGAAGGTGCCACCAGATTCGCACGCGGCGGCCCCAGCGCCCA
AGCCAGGCCTCAACTCAAGCACGAGGCGAAGGGGCTCCTTAAGCGCAAGGCCTCGAACTCTCCCACCCAC
TTCCAACCCGAAGCTCGGGATCAAGAATCACGTACTGSAGCCAGGGGCGTGGAAGTAATTCAAGGCACGC
AAGGGCCATAACCCGTAAAGAGGCCAGGCCCGCGGGAACCACACACGGCACTTACCTGTGTTCTGGCGGC
AAACCCGTTGCGAAAAAGAACGTTCACGGCGACTACTGCACTTATATACGGC
