Features (pLannotate 1.2.2; 16 found; start..end, strand, type, name):
      1..31      +  rep_origin     M13 ori (fragment): M13 bacteriophage origin of replication; arrow indicates direction of (+) strand synthesis
     32..82      -  misc_feature   bom (fragment): basis of mobility region from pBR322
    109..213     +  promoter       AmpR promoter: bla
    214..1074    +  CDS            AmpR: β-lactamase; bla; confers resistance to ampicillin, carbenicillin, and related antibiotics
   1245..1833    +  rep_origin     ori: high-copy-number ColE1/pMB1/pBR322/pUC origin of replication
   2396..2451    -  polyA_signal   β-globin poly(A) signal: rabbit β-globin polyadenylation signal (Gil and Proudfoot, 1987)
   2522..2602    -  CDS            HBB (fragment): HBB_PONPY - Experimental evidence at transcript level: Swiss-Prot protein existence level 2. Involved in oxygen transport from the lung to the various peripheral tissues. From Pongo pygmaeus (Bornean orangutan).
   2616..3215    -  CDS            PuroR: puromycin N-acetyltransferase; pac from Streptomyces alboniger; confers resistance to puromycin
   3282..3983    -  CDS            dTomato: dTomato is a basic (constitutively fluorescent) orange fluorescent protein published in 2004, derived from Discosoma sp.. It is reported to be a somewhat slowly-maturing dimer with low acid sensitivity.
   4616..5797    +  promoter       EF-1α promoter: strong constitutive promoter for human elongation factor EF-1α
   5842..5916    +  CDS            COX8 presequence: mitochondrial presequence of human cytochrome c oxidase subunit VIII (Rizutto et al., 1989)
   5938..6012    +  CDS            COX8 presequence: mitochondrial presequence of human cytochrome c oxidase subunit VIII (Rizutto et al., 1989)
   6028..6045    +  misc_feature   MCS (fragment): multiple cloning site
   6052..6558    +  CDS            BioID2 (fragment): promiscuous R40G mutant of a biotin protein ligase from Aquifex aeolicus (Kim et al., 2016)
   6626..6850    +  polyA_signal   bGH poly(A) signal: bovine growth hormone polyadenylation signal
   6854..6875    +  promoter       SV40 promoter (fragment): SV40 enhancer and early promoter
>Addgene plasmid #188524 | pSBbi_RP_2XMTS-MicroID2-FLAG | addgene full sequence | sequence record 372835 | Addgene NGS Result
AATTTTAACAAAATATTAACGCTTACAATTTCCTGATGCGGTATTTTCTCCTTACGCATCTGTGCGGTAT
TTCACACCGCATCAGGTGGCACTTTTCGGGGAAATGTGCGCGGAACCCCTATTTGTTTATTTTTCTAAAT
ACATTCAAATATGTATCCGCTCATGAGACAATAACCCTGATAAATGCTTCAATAATATTGAAAAAGGAAG
AGTATGAGTATTCAACATTTCCGTGTCGCCCTTATTCCCTTTTTTGCGGCATTTTGCCTTCCTGTTTTTG
CTCACCCAGAAACGCTGGTGAAAGTAAAAGATGCTGAAGATCAGTTGGGTGCACGAGTGGGTTACATCGA
ACTGGATCTCAACAGCGGTAAGATCCTTGAGAGTTTTCGCCCCGAAGAACGTTTTCCAATGATGAGCACT
TTTAAAGTTCTGCTATGTGGCGCGGTATTATCCCGTATTGACGCCGGGCAAGAGCAACTCGGTCGCCGCA
TACACTATTCTCAGAATGACTTGGTTGAGTACTCACCAGTCACAGAAAAGCATCTTACGGATGGCATGAC
AGTAAGAGAATTATGCAGTGCTGCCATAACCATGAGTGATAACACTGCGGCCAACTTACTTCTGACAACG
ATCGGAGGACCGAAGGAGCTAACCGCTTTTTTGCACAACATGGGGGATCATGTAACTCGCCTTGATCGTT
GGGAACCGGAGCTGAATGAAGCCATACCAAACGACGAGCGTGACACCACGATGCCTGTAGCAATGGCAAC
AACGTTGCGCAAACTATTAACTGGCGAACTACTTACTCTAGCTTCCCGGCAACAATTAATAGACTGGATG
GAGGCGGATAAAGTTGCAGGACCACTTCTGCGCTCGGCCCTTCCGGCTGGCTGGTTTATTGCTGATAAAT
CTGGAGCCGGTGAGCGTGGGTCTCGCGGTATCATTGCAGCACTGGGGCCAGATGGTAAGCCCTCCCGTAT
CGTAGTTATCTACACGACGGGGAGTCAGGCAACTATGGATGAACGAAATAGACAGATCGCTGAGATAGGT
GCCTCACTGATTAAGCATTGGTAACTGTCAGACCAAGTTTACTCATATATACTTTAGATTGATTTAAAAC
TTCATTTTTAATTTAAAAGGATCTAGGTGAAGATCCTTTTTGATAATCTCATGACCAAAATCCCTTAACG
TGAGTTTTCGTTCCACTGAGCGTCAGACCCCGTAGAAAAGATCAAAGGATCTTCTTGAGATCCTTTTTTT
CTGCGCGTAATCTGCTGCTTGCAAACAAAAAAACCACCGCTACCAGCGGTGGTTTGTTTGCCGGATCAAG
AGCTACCAACTCTTTTTCCGAAGGTAACTGGCTTCAGCAGAGCGCAGATACCAAATACTGTTCTTCTAGT
GTAGCCGTAGTTAGGCCACCACTTCAAGAACTCTGTAGCACCGCCTACATACCTCGCTCTGCTAATCCTG
TTACCAGTGGCTGCTGCCAGTGGCGATAAGTCGTGTCTTACCGGGTTGGACTCAAGACGATAGTTACCGG
ATAAGGCGCAGCGGTCGGGCTGAACGGGGGGTTCGTGCACACAGCCCAGCTTGGAGCGAACGACCTACAC
CGAACTGAGATACCTACAGCGTGAGCTATGAGAAAGCGCCACGCTTCCCGAAGGGAGAAAGGCGGACAGG
TATCCGGTAAGCGGCAGGGTCGGAACAGGAGAGCGCACGAGGGAGCTTCCAGGGGGAAACGCCTGGTATC
TTTATAGTCCTGTCGGGTTTCGCCACCTCTGACTTGAGCGTCGATTTTTGTGATGCTCGTCAGGGGGGCG
GAGCCTATGGAAAAACGCCAGCAACGCGGCCTTTTTACGGTTCCTGGCCTTTTGCTGGCCTTTTGCTCAC
ATGTTCTTTCCTGCGTTATCCCCTGATTCTGTGGATAACCGTATTACCGCCTTTGAGTGAGCTGATACCG
CTCGCCGCAGCCGAACGACCGAGCGCAGCGAGTCAGTGAGCGAGGAAGCGGATCCCTATACAGTTGAAGT
CGGAAGTTTACATACACCTTAGCCAAATACATTTAAACTCACTTTTTCACAATTCCTGACATTTAATCCT
AGTAAAAATTCCCTGTCTTAGGTCAGTTAGGATCACCACTTTATTTTAAGAATGTGAAATATCAGAATAA
TAGTAGAGAGAATGATTCATTTCAGCTTTTATTTCTTTCATCACATTCCCAGTGGGTCAGAAGTTTACAT
ACACTCGACTCCTCTGCAGAATGCGGCGATGTTTCGGTAAGGGGTCCCGAGTAGCTAGTTCATGGCAGCC
AGCATATGGCATATGTTGCCAAACTCTAAACCAAATACTCATTCTGATGTTTTAAATGATTTGCCCTCCC
ATATGTCCTTCCGAGTGAGAGACACAAAAAATTCCAACACACTATTGCAATGAAAATAAATTTCCTTTAT
TAGCCAGAAGTCAGATGCTCAAGGGGCTTCATGATGTCCCCATAATTTTTGGCAGAGGGAAAAAGATCTC
AGTGGTATTTGTGAGCCAGGGCATTGGCCACACCAGCCACCACCTTCTGATAGGCAGCCTGCACCTGAGG
AGTGAATTCACGACAGGCCTTCGAATCAGGCACCGGGCTTGCGGGTCATGCACCAGGTGCGCGGTCCTTC
GGGCACCTCGACGTCGGCGGTGACGGTGAAGCCGAGCCGCTCGTAGAAGGGGAGGTTGCGGGGCGCGGAG
GTCTCCAGGAAGGCGGGCACCCCGGCGCGCTCGGCCGCCTCCACTCCGGGGAGCACGACGGCGCTGCCCA
GACCCTTGCCCTGGTGGTCGGGCGAGACGCCGACGGTGGCCAGGAACCACGCGGGCTCCTTGGGCCGGTG
CGGCGCCAGGAGGCCTTCCATCTGTTGCTGCGCGGCCAGCCGGGAACCGCTCAACTCGGCCATGCGCGGG
CCGATCTCGGCGAACACCGCCCCCGCTTCGACGCTCTCCGGCGTGGTCCAGACCGCCACCGCGGCGCCGT
CGTCCGCGACCCACACCTTGCCGATGTCGAGCCCGACGCGCGTGAGGAAGAGTTCTTGCAGCTCGGTGAC
CCGCTCGATGTGGCGGTCCGGATCGACGGTGTGGCGCGTGGCGGGGTAGTCGGCGAACGCGGCGGCGAGG
GTGCGTACGGCCCTGGGGACGTCGTCGCGGGTGGCGAGGCGCACCGTGGGCTTGTACTCGGTCATGGGGC
CAGGATTCTCCTCGACGTCACCAGCCTGCTTCAGCAGGCTGAAGTTAGTAGCTCCACTGCCCTTGTACAG
CTCGTCCATGCCGTACAGGAACAGGTGGTGGCGGCCCTCGGAGCGCTCGTACTGTTCCACGATGGTGTAG
TCCTCGTTGTGGGAGGTGATGTCCAGCTTGGTGTCCACGTAGTAGTAGCCGGGCAGTTGCACGGGCTTCT
TGGCCATGTAGATGGTCTTGAACTCCACCAGGTAGTGGCCGCCGTCCTTCAGCTTCAGGGCCTGGTGGAT
CTCGCCCTTCAGCACGCCGTCGCGGGGGTACAGGCGCTCGGTGGAGGCCTCCCAGCCCATTGTCTTCTTC
TGCATTACGGGGCCGTCGGGGGGGAAGTTGGTGCCGCGCATCTTCACCTTGTAGATCAGCGTGCCGTCCT
GCAGGGAGGAGTCCTGGGTCACGGTCACCAGACCGCCGTCCTCGAAGTTCATCACGCGCTCCCACTTGAA
GCCCTCGGGGAAGGACAGCTTCTTGTAATCGGGGATGTCGGCGGGGTGCTTCACGTACGCCTTGGAGCCG
TACATGAACTGGGGGGACAGGATGTCCCAGGCGAAGGGCAGGGGGCCGCCCTTGGTCACCTTCAGCTTGG
CGGTCTGGGTGCCCTCGTAGGGGCGGCCCTCGCCCTCGCCCTCGATCTCGAACTCATGGCCGTTCATGGA
GCCCTCCATGCGCACCTTGAAGCGCATGAACTCTTTGATGACCTCCTCGCCCTTGCTCAACATGGTGGCC
TCAGGTGCAGAGGTTTCTACAGGGAAAGAGAGAAAGGCTACAGTTAGTTTGCTGTGATGATGCTAAGTGC
CGAGGTCAGATGTCTATGGATTGTACACGGAATCCCAACGCAGGAACCAAAAAACACTCACCCAAAAAAA
TGGCGCTAAGGCCGAGAGAAAGGCGAAGTTCCGTCTACGGCTATATACCTTGAAACAGGGGCGGCAGAAG
TGACGCAACGCGGTTGCGCGGACGGCTTCCTGTGTTTTCATTGGTCGAAGCGTTCTGCGCGTGCGCAGAG
ATTCCCCAGGGAAGGCGGGCCCTCTTCCGAATGTCCAATCCGGACATTCTTCCGGTTGGACCTCCGCGGT
CAGCGCTGTGCCCGGCGAGAGATCACGTGGGGCGCGGAGGCGGTGCTGCTGGGGCACGGCCGTCCAGCCT
CGGCGGCCATATTTTTGAGGGGCTGTTCATCTCGTTCACACGCTCTGTCCGCCATGTTTGTGAGTGGAAG
CGCCATTACCCCTTCAAGCGACTGAAGGCTGCAGGGCCTCTGGTGGCCCGCATGGGGAGACCAGACCCGC
CAGGCCCGCCTTTCCGCACTCAGTCCGGGCTTACTTTATTTTGTGAGACAGGGTCTCGCCTAGAGGCTCC
GGTGCCCGTCAGTGGGCAGAGCGCACATCGCCCACAGTCCCCGAGAAGTTGGGGGGAGGGGTCGGCAATT
GAACCGGTGCCTAGAGAAGGTGGCGCGGGGTAAACTGGGAAAGTGATGTCGTGTACTGGCTCCGCCTTTT
TCCCGAGGGTGGGGGAGAACCGTATATAAGTGCAGTAGTCGCCGTGAACGTTCTTTTTCGCAACGGGTTT
GCCGCCAGAACACAGGTAAGTGCCGTGTGTGGTTCCCGCGGGCCTGGCCTCTTTACGGGTTATGGCCCTT
GCGTGCCTTGAATTACTTCCACGCCCCTGGCTGCAGTACGTGATTCTTGATCCCGAGCTTCGGGTTGGAA
GTGGGTGGGAGAGTTCGAGGCCTTGCGCTTAAGGAGCCCCTTCGCCTCGTGCTTGAGTTGAGGCCTGGCT
TGGGCGCTGGGGCCGCCGCGTGCGAATCTGGTGGCACCTTCGCGCCTGTCTCGCTGCTTTCGATAAGTCT
CTAGCCATTTAAAATTTTTGATGACCTGCTGCGACGCTTTTTTTCTGGCAAGATAGTCTTGTAAATGCGG
GCCAAGATCTGCACACTGGTATTTCGGTTTTTGGGGCCGCGGGCGGCGACGGGGCCCGTGCGTCCCAGCG
CACATGTTCGGCGAGGCGGGGCCTGCGAGCGCGGCCACCGAGAATCGGACGGGGGTAGTCTCAAGCTGGC
CGGCCTGCTCTGGTGCCTGGCCTCGCGCCGCCGTGTATCGCCCCGCCCTGGGCGGCAAGGCTGGCCCGGT
CGGCACCAGTTGCGTGAGCGGAAAGATGGCCGCTTCCCGGCCCTGCTGCAGGGAGCTCAAAATGGAGGAC
GCGGCGCTCGGGAGAGCGGGCGGGTGAGTCACCCACACAAAGGAAAAGGGCCTTTCCGTCCTCAGCCGTC
GCTTCATGTGACTCCACGGAGTACCGGGCGCCGTCCAGGCACCTCGATTAGTTCTCGAGCTTTTGGAGTA
CGTCGTCTTTAGGTTGGGGGGAGGGGTTTTATGCGATGGAGTTTCCCCATACTGAGTGGGTGGAGACTGA
AGTTAGGCCAGCTTGGCACTTGATGTAATTCTCCTTGGAATTTGCCCTTTTTGAGTTTGGATCTTGGTTC
ATTCTCAAGCCTCAGACAGTGGTTCAAAGTTTTTTTCTTCCATTTAAGGTGTCGTGAAAACTACCCCAAG
CTGGCCTCTGAGGCCAGGGAGACCCAAGCTTATGTCCGTCCTGACGCCGCTGCTGCTGCGGGGCTTGACA
GGCTCGGCCCGGCGGCTCCCAGTGCCGCGCGCCAAGATCCATTCGTTGGGGGATCCCATGTCCGTCCTGA
CGCCGCTGCTGCTGCGGGGCTTGACAGGCTCGGCCCGGCGGCTCCCAGTGCCGCGCGCCAAGATCCATTC
GTTGGGGAAGCTTCGAATTCTGCAGGTCGACTTCAAGAACCTGATCTGGCTGAAGGAGGTGGACAGCACC
CAGGAGAGACTGAAGGAGTGGAACGTGAGCTACGGCACCGCCCTGGTGGCCGACAGACAGACCAGGGGCA
GAGGCGGCTCGGGCAGAAGGTGGTTTAGCCAGGAGGGCGGCCTGTACTTCAGCTTCCTGCTGAACCCCAA
GGAGTTCGAGAACCTGCTGCAGCTGCCCCTGGTGCTGGGCCTGAGCGTGAGCGAGGCCCTGGAGGAGATC
ACCGAGATCCCCTTCAGCCTGAAGTGGCCCAACGACGTGTACTTCCAGGAGAGAAAGGTGAGCGGCGTGC
TGTGCGAGCTGAGCAAGGACAAGCTGATCGTGGGCATCGGCATCAACGTGAACCAGAGAGAGATCCCCGA
GGAGATCAAGGACAGAGCCACCACCCTGTACGAGATCACCGGCAAGGACTGGGACAGAAAGGAGGTGCTG
CTGAAGGTGCTGAAGAGAATCAGCGAGAACCTGAAGAAGTTCAAGGAGGCTAGCGACTACAAAGACGATG
ACGACAAGGGTACCTAATAGTCTAGAGCTCGCTGATCAGCCTCGACTGTGCCTTCTAGTTGCCAGCCATC
TGTTGTTTGCCCCTCCCCCGTGCCTTCCTTGACCCTGGAAGGTGCCACTCCCACTGTCCTTTCCTAATAA
AATGAGGAAATTGCATCGCATTGTCTGAGTAGGTGTCATTCTATTCTGGGGGGTGGGGTGGGGCAGGACA
GCAAGGGGGAGGATTGGGAAGACAATAGCAGGCATGCTGGGGATGCGGTGGGCTCTATGGCTTCTGAGGC
GGAAAGAACCAGCTGGGCCTACTAGATAGCGGACCCCTTACCGAAACATCGCCGCATTCTGCAGAGGAGT
CGAACTTAGTGTATGTAAACTTCTGACCCACTGGAATTGTGATACAGTGAATTATAAGTGAAATAATCTG
TCTGTAAACAATTGTTGGAAAAATGACTTGTGTCATGCACAAAGTAGATGTCCTAACTGACTTGCCAAAA
CTATTGTTTGTTAACAAGAAATTTGTGGAGTAGTTGAAAAACGAGTTTTAATGACTCCAACTTAAGTGTA
TGTAAACTTCCGACTTCAACTGTATAGGGATCC
